>Addgene plasmid #46933 | STAT3(Y705F)-TAL-Luc | addgene partial sequence | sequence record 71439 | LucNRev 5'-CCTTATGCAGTTGCTCTCC-3'
CCTTTCTTTATGTTTTTGGCGTCTTCCATGGTGGCTTTACCAACAGTACCGGAATGCCAAGCTTTTTACC
AACAGTACCGGAATGCCAAGCTGGAATTCGAGCTTCCATTATATACCCTCTAGAGTCTAGATCTCGAGCG
GCCGCCACTGTGCTGGATATCTGCAGAATTCCACCACACTGGACTAGTGGATCCGAGCTCGGTACCAAGC
TTTCACTTGTCATCGTCGTCCTTGTAGTCCATGGGGGAGGTAGCGCACTCCGAGGTCAACTCCATGTCAA
AGGTGAGGGACTCAAACTGCCCTCCTGCTGAGGGTTCAGCACCTTCACCATTATTTCCAAACTGCATCAA
TGAATCTAAAGTGCGGGGGGACATCGGCAGGTCAATGGTATTGCTGCAGGTCGTTGGTGTCACACAGATA
AACTTGGTCTTCAGGAATGGGGCAGCGCTACCTGGGTCAGCTTCAGGATGCTCCTGGCTCTCTGGCCGAC
AATACTTTCCGAATGCCTCCTCCTTGGGAATGTCAGGATAGAGATAGACCAGTGGAGACACCAGGATATT
GGTAGCATCCATGATCTTATAGCCCATGATGATTTCAGCAAATGACATGTTGTTCAGCTGCTGCTTTGTG
TATGGTTCCACGGACTGGATCTGGGTCTTACCGCTGATGTCCTTCTCCACCCAAGTGAAAGTGACGCCTC
CTTCTTTGCTGCTTTCACTGAATCTTAGCAGGAAGGTGCCTGGAGGCTTAGTGCTCAAGATGGCCCGCTC
CCGCTCCTTACTGATAAAGCCCATGATGTACCCTTCGTTCCAAAGGGCCAGGATGTACTTTTTCACAAGG
TCAATGATATTGTCCAG
