[The description below was written by a language model from this plasmid's Addgene catalogue record.]
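Description:
STAT3(Y705F)-TAL-Luc is a luciferase-type reporter plasmid built on the commercial pTAL-Luc backbone, a mammalian reporter vector in which a minimal TATA-like promoter sits upstream of a firefly luciferase gene so that sequences cloned ahead of it can influence reporter output. The plasmid is propagated in E. coli under ampicillin selection. The record does not state the origin of replication or the copy number, and no feature table is available to confirm the arrangement of individual elements.

The insert is human STAT3 (signal transducer and activator of transcription 3), about 2.35 kb, carrying a tyrosine-to-phenylalanine substitution at residue 705 and a C-terminal FLAG tag. It was placed between NheI and XhoI sites, both of which are retained. Tyr705 is the residue whose phosphorylation normally drives STAT3 dimerisation, nuclear accumulation and DNA binding, so Y705F is widely used as a phosphorylation-deficient, functionally impaired form of the protein. The promoter is listed only as "TA Luciferase". The record does not explain how a full-length coding sequence inserted in the multiple cloning site of this reporter backbone is expressed, or how it relates mechanistically to luciferase readout.

The stated purpose is a luciferase reporter for mutant STAT3, and the associated work concerns ligand- and time-dependent association and nuclear translocation of the PIAS3–STAT3 complex. This suggests use as a mutant comparison in STAT3 signalling assays. The recorded sizes are inconsistent: the total vector size equals the insert size and is smaller than the roughly 5 kb backbone, so the true total is probably near the sum of the two.
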