Addgene plasmid #46933: STAT3(Y705F)-TAL-Luc
Purpose: Luciferase Reporter for mutant STAT3
Depositing lab: Afshin Dowlati. Depositing organization: Case Western Reserve University. Publication: The association and nuclear translocation of the PIAS3-STAT3 complex is ligand and time dependent. Dabir S, Kluge A, Dowlati A. Mol Cancer Res. 2009 Nov;7(11):1854-60. doi: 10.1158/1541-7786.MCR-09-0313. Epub 2009 Nov 10. PubMed 19903771.
Backbone
  Vector backbone: pTAL-Luc
  Backbone manufacturer: Clontech
  Backbone size w/o insert (bp): 5000
  Total vector size (bp): 2351
  Vector type: Luciferase
Growth in bacteria
  Bacterial resistance: Ampicillin, 100 μg/mL
  Growth temperature: 37°C
  Growth strain: DH5alpha
  Copy number: Unknown
Gene/Insert
  Gene/Insert name: STAT3(Y705F) (alt names: STAT3; signal transducer and activator of transcription 3 (acute-phase response factor))
  Species: H. sapiens (human)
  Insert size (bp): 2351
  Mutation: Tyrosine 705 to Phenylalanine
  Entrez Gene: STAT3 (a.k.a. ADMIO, ADMIO1, APRF, HIES)
  Promoter: TA Luciferase
  Tag / fusion protein: FLAG (C terminal on insert)
  Cloning method: Restriction Enzyme; 5′ cloning site NheI (not destroyed); 3′ cloning site XhoI (not destroyed)
  Sequencing primers: 5′ 5'-CGGGAGGTACTTGGAGCG-3'
Resource information
  A portion of this plasmid was derived from a plasmid made by: George Stark Lab, Case Western Reserve University
Terms and licenses: Academic/Nonprofit Terms; Industry Terms: Not Available to Industry
How to cite: STAT3(Y705F)-TAL-Luc was a gift from Afshin Dowlati (Addgene plasmid # 46933 ; http://n2t.net/addgene:46933 ; RRID:Addgene_46933)
